Addgene plasmid #236752: pBTK1129
Purpose: BTK Type 2-3 fluorescent protein cassette for golden gate assembly. Improved version of pBTK1055
Depositing lab: Jeffrey Barrick. Depositing organization: University of Texas at Austin. Publication: One-step genome engineering in bee gut bacterial symbionts. Lariviere PJ, Ashraf AHMZ, Navarro-Escalante L, Leonard SP, Miller LG, Moran NA, Barrick JE. mBio. 2024 Sep 11;15(9):e0139224. doi: 10.1128/mbio.01392-24. Epub 2024 Aug 6. PubMed 39105596.
Backbone
  Vector backbone: pBTK1001
  Backbone size w/o insert (bp): 1747
  Total vector size (bp): 2703
  Vector type: Synthetic Biology
Growth in bacteria
  Bacterial resistance: Chloramphenicol, 25 μg/mL
  Growth temperature: 37°C
  Growth strain: DH5alpha
  Copy number: High Copy
Gene/Insert
  Gene/Insert name: Type 2-3 GFP cassette
  Species: Synthetic
  Insert size (bp): 956
  Promoter: CP25
  Cloning method: Golden Gate
  Sequencing primers: 5′ GCATCGTCTCATCGGTCTCAAACGctttggcagtttattcttgac; 3′ ATGCCGTCTCAGGTCTCAGGATtgacaaatgctctttcccta
Terms and licenses: Academic/Nonprofit Terms; Industry Terms: Not Available to Industry
How to cite: pBTK1129 was a gift from Jeffrey Barrick (Addgene plasmid # 236752 ; http://n2t.net/addgene:236752 ; RRID:Addgene_236752)
