[The description below was written by a language model from this plasmid's Addgene catalogue record and pLannotate feature annotations shown in this document.]
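Description:
pBTK1129 is a small (about 2.7 kb) synthetic-biology part plasmid from the Bee Microbiome Toolkit (BTK) collection, built on the pBTK1001 part-entry backbone and intended as a donor module for hierarchical Golden Gate assembly rather than as a stand-alone expression vector. It is maintained in E. coli at high copy through a ColE1/pUC-type origin of replication. Selection is with chloramphenicol, conferred by a cat (chloramphenicol acetyltransferase) gene driven by its native promoter and followed by a minimal phage lambda t0 terminator. These backbone elements account for roughly 1.7 kb of the plasmid.

The payload is a synthetic "Type 2-3" GFP cassette of about 950 bp. In this toolkit's part grammar, a combined Type 2-3 part fills both the promoter/ribosome-binding-site position and the coding-sequence position. The cassette therefore supplies a ready-made transcription unit front end: the record lists the constitutive CP25 promoter, and the annotated feature table identifies the open reading frame as GFPmut3, a rapidly maturing green fluorescent variant derived from Aequorea victoria GFP. The automated annotation does not call the promoter itself or any flanking Type IIS restriction sites, although the part was cloned by Golden Gate and is described as being for Golden Gate assembly.

The record calls it an improved version of an earlier part, pBTK1055, but does not state what was changed. Its typical use is to add a constitutive fluorescent marker to assembled constructs. The associated publication concerns genome engineering of bee gut bacterial symbionts.
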