Features (pLannotate 1.2.2; 5 found; start..end, strand, type, name):
     61..95      -  terminator     lambda t0 terminator: minimal transcription terminator from phage lambda (Scholtissek and Grosse, 1987)
    169..825     -  CDS            cat: CAT_ECOLX - Experimental evidence at protein level: Swiss-Prot protein existence level 1. This enzyme is an effector of chloramphenicol resistance in bacteria. From Escherichia coli. This protein is used as a marker in many commonly used cloning vectors, such as pACYC184.
    826..923     -  promoter       cat promoter: promoter of the E. coli cat gene encoding chloramphenicol acetyltransferase
   1007..1595    +  rep_origin     ori: high-copy-number ColE1/pMB1/pBR322/pUC origin of replication
   1889..2602    +  CDS            GFPmut3: GFPmut3 is a basic (constitutively fluorescent) green fluorescent protein published in 1996, derived from Aequorea victoria. It is reported to be a very rapidly-maturing weak dimer.
>Addgene plasmid #236752 | pBTK1129 | addgene full sequence | sequence record 478364 | Addgene NGS Result
GGAAACACAGAAAAAAGCCCACACCTGACAGTGCGGGCTTTTTTTTCGACCAAAGGACCAATAAAAAACG
CCCGGCGGCAACCGAGCGTTCTGAACAAATCCAGATGGAGTTCTGAGGTCATTACTGGATCTATCAACAG
GAGTCCAAGCGAGCTCGATATCAAATTACGCCCCGCCCTGCCACTCATCGCAGTACTGTTGTAATTCATT
AAGCATTCTGCCGACATGGAAGCCATCACAAACGGCATGATGAACCTGAATCGCCAGCGGCATCAGCACC
TTGTCGCCTTGCGTATAATATTTGCCCATGGTGAAAACGGGGGCGAAGAAGTTGTCCATATTGGCCACGT
TTAAATCAAAACTGGTGAAACTCACCCAGGGATTGGCTGAAACGAAAAACATATTCTCAATAAACCCTTT
AGGGAAATAGGCCAGGTTTTCACCGTAACACGCCACATCTTGCGAATATATGTGTAGAAACTGCCGGAAA
TCGTCGTGGTATTCACTCCAGAGCGATGAAAACGTTTCAGTTTGCTCATGGAAAACGGTGTAACAAGGGT
GAACACTATCCCATATCACCAGCTCACCGTCTTTCATTGCCATACGAAATTCCGGATGAGCATTCATCAG
GCGGGCAAGAATGTGAATAAAGGCCGGATAAAACTTGTGCTTATTTTTCTTTACGGTCTTTAAAAAGGCC
GTAATATCCAGCTGAACGGTCTGGTTATAGGTACATTGAGCAACTGACTGAAATGCCTCAAAATGTTCTT
TACGATGCCATTGGGATATATCAACGGTGGTATATCCAGTGATTTTTTTCTCCATTTTAGCTTCCTTAGC
TCCTGAAAATCTCGATAACTCAAAAAATACGCCCGGTAGTGATCTTATTTCATTATGGTGAAAGTTGGAA
CCTCTTACGTGCCCGATCAATCATGACCAAAATCCCTTAACGTGAGTTTTCGTTCCACTGAGCGTCAGAC
CCCGTAGAAAAGATCAAAGGATCTTCTTGAGATCCTTTTTTTCTGCGCGTAATCTGCTGCTTGCAAACAA
AAAAACCACCGCTACCAGCGGTGGTTTGTTTGCCGGATCAAGAGCTACCAACTCTTTTTCCGAAGGTAAC
TGGCTTCAGCAGAGCGCAGATACCAAATACTGTTCTTCTAGTGTAGCCGTAGTTAGGCCACCACTTCAAG
AACTCTGTAGCACCGCCTACATACCTCGCTCTGCTAATCCTGTTACCAGTGGCTGCTGCCAGTGGCGATA
AGTCGTGTCTTACCGGGTTGGACTCAAGACGATAGTTACCGGATAAGGCGCAGCGGTCGGGCTGAACGGG
GGGTTCGTGCACACAGCCCAGCTTGGAGCGAACGACCTACACCGAACTGAGATACCTACAGCGTGAGCTA
TGAGAAAGCGCCACGCTTCCCGAAGGGAGAAAGGCGGACAGGTATCCGGTAAGCGGCAGGGTCGAAACAG
GAGAGCGCACGAGGGAGCTTCCAGGGGGAAACGCCTGGTATCTTTATAGTCCTGTCGGGTTTCGCCACCT
CTGACTTGAGCGTCGATTTTTGTGATGCTCGTCAGGGGGGCGGAGCCTATGGAAAAACGCCAGCAACGCG
GCCTTTTTACGGTTCCTGGCCTTTTGCTGGCCTTTTGCTCACATGTTCTTTCCTGCGTTATCCCCTGATT
CTGTGGATAACCGTACGTTTGAGAAGAGAAAAGAAAACCGCCGATCCTGTCCACCGCATTACTGCAAGGT
AGTGGACAAGACCGGCGGTCTTAAGTTTTTTGGCTGAAAGTCGGTCTCAAACGCTTTGGCAGTTTATTCT
TGACATGTAGTGAGGGGGCTGGTATAATCACATAGTTCTGTTATACAGAAACAGAGGAGATATTACATAT
GAGTAAAGGAGAAGAGCTTTTCACAGGAGTTGTCCCAATCCTCGTGGAATTAGACGGTGATGTTAATGGG
CACAAGTTCTCTGTCAGTGGAGAGGGTGAAGGCGACGCAACATATGGCAAGCTGACCCTTAAATTTATTT
GCACCACGGGTAAACTACCTGTTCCATGGCCAACACTGGTCACTACGTTCGGGTATGGGGTTCAGTGCTT
TGCGCGCTACCCAGATCACATGAAACAGCACGACTTTTTCAAGAGTGCAATGCCCGAAGGCTATGTACAG
GAGAGAACCATCTTTTTTAAGGATGACGGCAACTATAAGACACGCGCCGAAGTGAAGTTCGAGGGTGATA
CCCTTGTTAATAGAATCGAGTTAAAGGGTATTGACTTTAAGGAAGATGGAAATATTTTAGGCCACAAACT
GGAATATAACTATAACTCCCATAATGTGTACATTATGGCCGACAAGCAAAAGAACGGTATCAAGGTTAAC
TTCAAGATCAGACACAACATTGAGGATGGAAGCGTTCAACTAGCCGACCATTACCAACAAAACACCCCAA
TTGGCGATGGGCCTGTGCTGTTACCAGACAACCATTACCTGTCCACTCAATCTGCCCTTTCGAAAGATCC
CAACGAAAAGCGCGACCACATGGTCCTTCTTGAGTTTGTCACGGCTGCTGGGATTACACACGGCATGGAT
GAACTATACAAATAAATCCGTAATCGTTAATCCGCAAATAACGTAAAAACCCGCTTCGGCGGGTTTTTTT
ATGGGGGGAGTTTAGGGAAAGAGCATTTGTCAATCCTGAGACC
